>Addgene plasmid #78305 | Lf-MetQ | depositor full sequence | sequence record 146181 | MetQ with 6x His from region 5205 to 6041
TGGCGAATGGG
[124 nt withheld, positions 12-135]
C
[91 nt withheld, positions 137-227]
A
[49 nt withheld, positions 229-277]
CCTTTGACGTTGGAGTCCACGTTCTTT
[37 nt withheld, positions 305-341]
ACCCTATCTCGGTCTATTCTTTTGATTTATAAGGGATTTTGCCGATTTCGGCCTATTGGTTAAAAAATGA
GCTGATTTAACAAAAATTTAACGCGAATTTTAACAAAATATTAACGTTTACAATTTCAGGTGGCACTTTT
CGGGGAAATGTGCGCGGAACCCCTATTTGTTTATTTTTCTAAATACATTCAAATATGTATCCGCTCATGA
GACAATAACCCTGATAAATGCTTCAATAATATTGAAAAAGGAAGAGTATGAGTATTCAACATTTCCGTGT
CGCCCTTATTCCCTTTTTTGCGGCATTTTGCCTTCCTGTTTTTGCTCACCCAGAAACGCTGGTGAAAGTA
AAAGATGCTGAAGATCAGTTGGGTGCACGAGTGGGTTACATCGAACTGGATCTCAACAGCGGTAAGATCC
TTGAGAGTTTTCGCCCCGAAGAACGTTTTCCAATGATGAGCACTTTTAAAGTTCTGCTATGTGGCGCGGT
ATTATCCCGTATTGACGCCGGGCAAGAGCAACTCGGTCGCCGCATACACTATTCTCAGAATGACTTGGTT
GAGTACTCACCAGTCACAGAAAAGCATCTTACGGATGGCATGACAGTAAGAGAATTATGCAGTGCTGCCA
TAACCATGAGTGATAACACTGCGGCCAACTTACTTCTGACAACGATCGGAGGACCGAAGGAGCTAACCGC
TTTTTTGCACAACATGGGGGATCATGTAACTCGCCTTGATCGTTGGGAACCGGAGCTGAATGAAGCCATA
CCAAACGACGAGCGTGACACCACGATGCCTGCAGCAATGGCAACAACGTTGCGCAAACTATTAACTGGCG
AACTACTTACTCTAGCTTCCCGGCAACAATTAATAGACTGGATGGAGGCGGATAAAGTTGCAGGACCACT
TCTGCGCTCGGCCCTTCCGGCTGGCTGGTTTATTGCTGATAAATCTGGAGCCGGTGAGCGTGGGTCTCGC
GGTATCATTGCAGCACTGGGGCCAGATGGTAAGCCCTCCCGTATCGTAGTTATCTACACGACGGGGAGTC
AGGCAACTATGGATGAACGAAATAGACAGATCGCTGAGATAGGTGCCTCACTGATTAAGCATTGGTAACT
GTCAGACCAAGTTTACTCATATATACTTTAGATTGATTTAAAACTTCATTTTTAATTTAAAAGGATCTAG
GTGAAGATCCTTTTTGATAATCTCATGACCAAAATCCCTTAACGTGAGTTTTCGTTCCACTGAGCGTCAG
ACCCCGTAGAAAAGATCAAAGGATCTTCTTGAGATCCTTTTTTTCTGCGCGTAATCTGCTGCTTGCAAAC
AAAAAAACCACCGCTACCAGCGGTGGTTTGTTTGCCGGATCAAGAGCTACCAACTCTTTTTCCGAAGGTA
ACTGGCTTCAGCAGAGCGCAGATACCAAATACTGTCCTTCTAGTGTAGCCGTAGTTAGGCCACCACTTCA
AGAACTCTGTAGCACCGCCTACATACCTCGCTCTGCTAATCCTGTTACCAGTGGCTGCTGCCAGTGGCGA
TAAGTCGTGTCTTACCGGGTTGGACTCAAGACGATAGTTACCGGATAAGGCGCAGCGGTCGGGCTGAACG
GGGGGTTCGTGCACACAGCCCAGCTTGGAGCGAACGACCTACACCGAACTGAGATACCTACAGCGTGAGC
TATGAGAAAGCGCCACGCTTCCCGAAGGGAGAAAGGCGGACAGGTATCCGGTAAGCGGCAGGGTCGGAAC
AGGAGAGCGCACGAGGGAGCTTCCAGGGGGAAACGCCTGGTATCTTTATAGTCCTGTCGGGTTTCGCCAC
CTCTGACTTGAGCGTCGATTTTTGTGATGCTCGTCAGGGGGGCGGAGCCTATGGAAAAACGCCAGCAACG
CGGCCTTTTTACGGTTCCTGGCCTTTTGCTGGCCTTTTGCTCACATGTTCTTTCCTGCGTTATCCCCTGA
TTCTGTGGATAACCGTATTACCGCCTTTGAGTGAGCTGATACCGCTCGCCGCAGCCGAACGACCGAGCGC
AGCGAGTCAGTGAGCGAGGAAGCGGAAGAGCGCCTGATGCGGTATTTTCTCCTTACGCATCTGTGCGGTA
TTTCACACCGCATATATGGTGCACTCTCAGTACAATCTGCTCTGATGCCGCATAGTTAAGCCAGTATACA
CTCCGCTATCGCTACGTGACTGGGTCATGGCTGCGCCCCGACACCCGCCAACACCCGCTGACGCGCCCTG
ACGGGCTTGTCTGCTCCCGGCATCCGCTTACAGACAAGCTGTGACCGTCTCCGGGAGCTGCATGTGTCAG
AGGTTTTCACCGTCATCACCGAAACGCGCGAGGCAGCTGCGGTAAAGCTCATCAGCGTGGTCGTGAAGCG
ATTCACAGATGTCTGCCTGTTCATCCGCGTCCAGCTCGTTGAGTTTCTCCAGAAGCGTTAATGTCTGGCT
TCTGATAAAGCGGGCCATGTTAAGGGCGGTTTTTTCCTGTTTGGTCACTGATGCCTCCGTGTAAGGGGGA
TTTCTGTTCATGGGGGTAATGATACCGATGAAACGAGAGAGGATGCTCACGATACGGGTTACTGATGATG
AACATGCCCGGTTACTGGAACGTTGTGAGGGTAAACAACTGGCGGTATGGATGCGGCGGGACCAGAGAAA
AATCACTCAGGGTCAATGCCAGCGCTTCGTTAATACAGATGTAGGTGTTCCACAGGGTAGCCAGCAGCAT
CCTGCGATGCAGATCCGGAACATAATGGTGCAGGGCGCTGACTTCCGCGTTTCCAGACTTTACGAAACAC
GGAAACCGAAGACCATTCATGTTGTTGCTCAGGTCGCAGACGTTTTGCAGCAGCAGTCGCTTCACGTTCG
CTCGCGTATCGGTGATTCATTCTGCTAACCAGTAAGGCAACCCCGCCAGCCTAGCCGGGTCCTCAACGAC
AGGAGCACGATCATGCGCACCCGTGGGGCCGCCATGCCGGCGATAATGGCCTGCTTCTCGCCGAAACGTT
TGGTGGCGGGACCAGTGACGAAGGCTTGAGCGAGGGCGTGCAAGATTCCGAATACCGCAAGCGACAGGCC
GATCATCGTCGCGCTCCAGCGAAAGCGGTCCTCGCCGAAAATGACCCAGAGCGCTGCCGGCACCTGTCCT
ACGAGTTGCATGATAAAGAAGACAGTCATAAGTGCGGCGACGATAGTCATGCCCCGCGCCCACCGGAAGG
AGCTGACTGGGTTGAAGGCTCTCAAGGGCATCGGTCGAGATCCCGGTGCCTAATGAGTGAGCTAACTTAC
ATTAATTGCGTTGCGCTCACTGCCCGCTTTCCAGTCGGGAAACCTGTCGTGCCAGCTGCATTAATGAATC
GGCCAACGCGCGGGGAGAGGCGGTTTGCGTATTGGGCGCCAGGGTGGTTTTTCTTTTCACCAGTGAGACG
GGCAACAGCTGATTGCCCTTCACCGCCTGGCCCTGAGAGAGTTGCAGCAAGCGGTCCACGCTGGTTTGCC
CCAGCAGGCGAAAATCCTGTTTGATGGTGGTTAACGGCGGGATATAACATGAGCTGTCTTCGGTATCGTC
GTATCCCACTACCGAGATATCCGCACCAACGCGCAGCCCGGACTCGGTAATGGCGCGCATTGCGCCCAGC
GCCATCTGATCGTTGGCAACCAGCATCGCAGTGGGAACGATGCCCTCATTCAGCATTTGCATGGTTTGTT
GAAAACCGGACATGGCACTCCAGTCGCCTTCCCGTTCCGCTATCGGCTGAATTTGATTGCGAGTGAGATA
TTTATGCCAGCCAGCCAGACGCAGACGCGCCGAGACAGAACTTAATGGGCCCGCTAACAGCGCGATTTGC
TGGTGACCCAATGCGACCAGATGCTCCACGCCCAGTCGCGTACCGTCTTCATGGGAGAAAATAATACTGT
TGATGGGTGTCTGGTCAGAGACATCAAGAAATAACGCCGGAACATTAGTGCAGGCAGCTTCCACAGCAAT
GGCATCCTGGTCATCCAGCGGATAGTTAATGATCAGCCCACTGACGCGTTGCGCGAGAAGATTGTGCACC
GCCGCTTTACAGGCTTCGACGCCGCTTCGTTCTACCATCGACACCACCACGCTGGCACCCAGTTGATCGG
CGCGAGATTTAATCGCCGCGACAATTTGCGACGGCGCGTGCAGGGCCAGACTGGAGGTGGCAACGCCAAT
CAGCAACGACTGTTTGCCCGCCAGTTGTTGTGCCACGCGGTTGGGAATGTAATTCAGCTCCGCCATCGCC
GCTTCCACTTTTTCCCGCGTTTTCGCAGAAACGTGGCTGGCCTGGTTCACCACGCGGGAAACGGTCTGAT
AAGAGACACCGGCATACTCTGCGACATCGTATAACGTTACTGGTTTCACATTCACCACCCTGAATTGACT
CTCTTCCGGGCGCTATCATGCCATACCGCGAAAGGTTTTGCGCCATTCGATGGTGTCCGGGATCTCGACG
CTCTCCCTTATGCGACTCCTGCATTAGGAAGCAGCCCAGTAGTAGGTTGAGGCCGTTGAGCACCGCCGCC
GCAAGGAATGGTGCATGCAAGGAGATGGCGCCCAACAGTCCCCCGGCCACGGGGCCTGCCACCATACCCA
CGCCGAAACAAGCGCTCATGAGCCCGAAGTGGCGAGCCCGATCTTCCCCATCGGTGATGTCGGCGATATA
GGCGCCAGCAACCGCACCTGTGGCGCCGGTGATGCCGGCCACGATGCGTCCGGCGTAGAGGATCGAGATC
TCGATCCCGCGAAATTAATACGACTCACTATAGGGGAATTGTGAGCGGATAACAATTCCCCTCTAGAAAT
AATTTTGTTTAACTTTAAGAAGGAGATATACATATGGCGTTCAAATTCAAAACCTTTGCGGCAGTGGGAG
CCCTGATCGGATCACTGGCACTGGTAGGCTGCGGTCAGGATGAAAAAGATCCAAACCACATTAAAGTCGG
CGTGATTGTTGGTGCCGAACAGCAGGTTGCAGAAGTCGCGCAGAAAGTTGCGAAAGACAAATATGGCCTG
GACGTTGAGCTGGTAACCTTCAACGACTATGTTCTGCCAAACGAAGCATTGAGCAAAGGCGATATCGACG
CCAACGCCTTCCAGCATAAACCGTACCTTGATCAGCAACTGAAAGATCGTGGCTACAAACTGGTCGCAGT
AGGCAACACTTTTGTTTATCCGATTGCTGGTTACTCCAAGAAAATCAAATCACTGGATGAACTGCAGGAT
GGTTCGCAGGTTGCCGTGCCAAACGACCCAACTAACCTTGGTCGTTCACTGCTGCTGCTGCAAAAAGTGG
GCTTGATCAAACTGAAAGATGGCGTTGGCCTGCTGCCGACCGTTCTTGATGTTGTTGAGAACCCCAAAAA
TCTGAAAATTGTTGAACTGGAAGCACCGCAACTGCCGCGTTCTCTGGACGACGCGCAAATCGCTCTGGCA
GTTATCAATACCACCTATGCCAGCCAGATTGGCCTGACTCCGGCGAAAGACGGTATCTTTGTTGAAGATA
AAGAGTCCCCGTACGTAAACCTGATCGTGACGCGTGAAGATAACAAAGACGCCGAGAACGTGAAGAAATT
CGTCCAGGCTTATCAGTCTGACGAAGTTTACGAAGCAGCAAACAAAGTGTTTAACGGCGGAGCTGTTAAA
GGCTGGCTCGAGCACCACCACCACCACCACTGAGATCCGGCTGCTAACAAAGCCCGAAAGGAAGCTGAGT
TGGCTGCTGCCACCGCTGAGCAATAACTAGCATAACCCCTTGGGGCCTCTAAACGGGTCTTGAGGGGTTT
TTTGCTGAAAGGAGGAACTATATCCGGAT
Features (pLannotate 1.2.2; 19 found; start..end, strand, type, name):
     12..467     +  rep_origin     f1 ori (sequence partly withheld): f1 bacteriophage origin of replication; arrow indicates direction of (+) strand synthesis
    494..598     +  promoter       AmpR promoter: bla
    599..1459    +  CDS            AmpR: β-lactamase; bla; confers resistance to ampicillin, carbenicillin, and related antibiotics
   1630..2218    +  rep_origin     ori: high-copy-number ColE1/pMB1/pBR322/pUC origin of replication
   2404..2546    -  misc_feature   bom: basis of mobility region from pBR322
   2648..2839    -  CDS            rop: Rop protein, which maintains plasmids at low copy number; rop
   2856..3236    +  CDS            YPB1_ECOLX: Protein predicted: Swiss-Prot protein existence level 4. From Escherichia coli.
   3308..3599    -  CDS            TcR (fragment): tetracycline efflux protein; tet; confers resistance to tetracycline
   3614..3635    -  protein_bind   CAP binding site: CAP binding activates transcription in the presence of cAMP. E. coli catabolite activator protein
   3648..4730    -  CDS            lacI: lac repressor; lacI; The lac repressor binds to the lac operator to inhibit transcription in E. coli. This inhibition can be relieved by adding lactose or isopropyl-β-D-thiogalactopyranoside (IPTG).
   4731..4808    -  promoter       lacI promoter: lacI
   4816..5095    -  CDS            TcR (fragment): tetracycline efflux protein; tet; confers resistance to tetracycline
   5117..5135    +  promoter       T7 promoter: promoter for bacteriophage T7 RNA polymerase
   5136..5160    +  protein_bind   lac operator: The lac repressor binds to the lac operator to inhibit transcription in E. coli. This inhibition can be relieved by adding lactose or isopropyl-β-D-thiogalactopyranoside (IPTG). lac repressor encoded by lacI
   5175..5197    +  RBS            RBS: efficient ribosome binding site from bacteriophage T7 gene 10 (Olins and Rangwala, 1989)
   5205..6017    +  CDS            metQ: METQ_ECOLI - Also known as yaeC. Experimental evidence at protein level: Swiss-Prot protein existence level 1. This protein is a component of a D-methionine permease, a binding protein-dependent, ATP-driven transport system. From Escherichia coli (strain K12).
   6024..6041    +  CDS            9xHis (fragment): 9xHis affinity tag
   6051..6100    +  CDS            SET1 (fragment): solubility-enhancement tag derived from T7 phage gene 10B
   6108..6155    +  terminator     T7 terminator: transcription terminator for bacteriophage T7 RNA polymerase
