[The description below was written by a language model from this plasmid's Addgene catalogue record and pLannotate feature annotations shown in this document.]
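Description:
Lf-MetQ is a bacterial expression plasmid built on the Novagen pET21b backbone, carrying the Escherichia coli metQ gene (also known as metD or yaeC) for production of the methionine-binding protein with a C-terminal 6x histidine tag. The total construct is 6,180 bp, of which 813 bp is the insert. It replicates in E. coli from a ColE1/pMB1-type origin accompanied by the pBR322 bom region and the rop gene, which moderates copy number, and it is selected through the β-lactamase gene (AmpR) conferring ampicillin resistance. An f1 phage origin is also present, allowing single-stranded DNA production. Short tetracycline-resistance fragments and a predicted open reading frame annotated in the backbone are pBR322-derived remnants rather than functional elements.

The metQ coding sequence sits downstream of a T7 promoter fused to a lac operator and the strong T7 gene 10 ribosome binding site, and is followed by a T7 terminator. The plasmid-encoded lacI gene supplies lac repressor, so transcription is held off until IPTG is added in a host that provides T7 RNA polymerase. The histidine tag comes from the backbone and lies immediately after the insert; the annotation tool labels it as a fragment of a 9xHis tag, but its 18 nt length matches the six histidines in the catalogue entry. The "SET1" fragment annotated past the tag is probably an incidental match to vector sequence rather than part of the expressed protein.

MetQ is the substrate-binding component of the MetNIQ ABC methionine importer, and the associated publication examines how methionine affects the stability of the transporter–binding protein complex. The construct is suited to overexpressing MetQ and purifying it by metal-affinity methods for such biochemical studies. The record does not explain the "Lf" prefix in the name.
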