Addgene plasmid #78305: Lf-MetQ
Purpose: Methionine Binding Protein (MetQ) with C-Terminal 6x Histidine Tag
Depositing lab: Douglas Rees. Depositing organization: California Institute of Technology. Publication: The contribution of methionine to the stability of the Escherichia coli MetNIQ ABC transporter-substrate binding protein complex. Nguyen PT, Li QW, Kadaba NS, Lai JY, Yang JG, Rees DC. Biol Chem. 2015 Sep;396(9-10):1127-34. doi: 10.1515/hsz-2015-0131. /j/bchm.just-accepted/hsz-2015-0131/hsz-2015-0131.xml PubMed 25803078.
Backbone
  Vector backbone: pET21b
  Backbone manufacturer: Novagen
  Backbone size w/o insert (bp): 5367
  Total vector size (bp): 6180
  Vector type: Bacterial Expression
Growth in bacteria
  Bacterial resistance: Ampicillin, 100 μg/mL
  Growth temperature: 37°C
  Growth strain: DH5alpha
  Copy number: Unknown
Gene/Insert
  Gene/Insert name: Methionine Binding Protein (alt name: MetQ)
  Insert size (bp): 813
  Entrez Gene: metQ (a.k.a. b0197, ECK0197, metD, yaeC)
  Tag / fusion protein: 6x Histidine Tag (C terminal on backbone)
  Cloning method: Unknown
  Sequencing primers: 5′ T7 Forward; 3′ T7 Reverse
Terms and licenses: Academic/Nonprofit Terms; Industry Terms: Not Available to Industry
How to cite: Lf-MetQ was a gift from Douglas Rees (Addgene plasmid # 78305 ; http://n2t.net/addgene:78305 ; RRID:Addgene_78305)
