>Addgene plasmid #78305 | Lf-MetQ | addgene partial sequence | sequence record 149107 | AmpSeq-F 5'-ctcatgagcggatacatatttgaa-3'
CGTTAATATTTTGTTAAAATTCGCGTTAAATTTTTGTTAAATCAGCTCATTTTTTAACCAATAGGCCGAA
ATCGGCAAAATCCCTTATAAATCAAAAGAATAGACCGAGATAGGGT
[37 nt withheld, positions 117-153]
AAAGAACGTGGACTCCAACGTCAAAGG
[49 nt withheld, positions 181-229]
T
[91 nt withheld, positions 231-321]
G
[124 nt withheld, positions 323-446]
CCCATTCGCCAATCCGGATATAGTTCCTCCTTTCAGCAAAAAACCCCTCAAGACCCGTTTAGAGGCCCCA
AGGGGTTATGCTAGTTATTGCTCAGCGGTGGCAGCAGCCAACTCAGCTTCCTTTCGGGCTTTGTTAGCAG
CCGGATCTCAGTGGTGGTGGTGGTGGTGCTCGAGCCAGCCTTTAACAGCTCCGCCGTTAAACACTTTGTT
TGCTGCTTCGTAAACTTCGTCAGACTGATAAGCCTGGACGAATTTCTTCACGTTCTCGGCGTCTTTGTTA
TCTTCACGCGTCACGATCAGGTTTACGTACGGGGACTCTTTATCTTCAACAAAGATACCGTCTTTCGCCG
GAGTCAGGCCAATCTGGCTGGCATAGGTGGTATTGATAACTGCCAGAGCGATTTGCGCGTCGTCCAGAGA
ACGCGGCA
