>Addgene plasmid #78305 | Lf-MetQ | addgene partial sequence | sequence record 149108 | LacI-R 5'-GGCATACTCTGCGACATCGT-3'
TTCACCACCCTGAATTGACTCTCTTCCGGGCGCTATCATGCCATACCGCGAAAGGTTTTGCGCCATTCGA
TGGTGTCCGGGATCTCGACGCTCTCCCTTATGCGACTCCTGCATTAGGAAGCAGCCCAGTAGTAGGTTGA
GGCCGTTGAGCACCGCCGCCGCAAGGAATGGTGCATGCAAGGAGATGGCGCCCAACAGTCCCCCGGCCAC
GGGGCCTGCCACCATACCCACGCCGAAACAAGCGCTCATGAGCCCGAAGTGGCGAGCCCGATCTTCCCCA
TCGGTGATGTCGGCGATATAGGCGCCAGCAACCGCACCTGTGGCGCCGGTGATGCCGGCCACGATGCGTC
CGGCGTAGAGGATCGAGATCTCGATCCCGCGAAATTAATACGACTCACTATAGGGGAATTGTGAGCGGAT
AACAATTCCCCTCTAGAAATAATTTTGTTTAACTTTAAGAAGGAGATATACATATGGCGTTCAAATTCAA
AACCTTTGCGGCAGTGGGAGCCCTGATCGGATCACTGGCACTGGTAGGCTGCGGTCAGGATGAAAAAGAT
CCAAACCACATTAAAGTCGGCGTGATTGTTGGTGCCGAACAGCAGGTTGCAGAAGTCGCGCAGAAAGTTG
CGAAAGACAAATATGGCCTGGACGTTGAGCTGGTAACCTTCAACGACTATGTTCTGCCAAACGAAGCATT
GAGCAAAGGCGATATCGACGCCAACGCCTTCCAGCATAAACCGTACCTTGATCAGCAACTGAAAGATCGT
GGCTACAAACTGGTCGCAGTAGGCAACACTTTTGTTTATCCGATTGCTGGTTACTCCAAGAAAATCAAAT
CACTGGATGAACTGCAGGATGGTTCGCAGGTTGCCGTGCCAAACGACCCAACTAACCTTGGTCGTTCACT
GCTGCTGCTGCAAAAAGTGGGCTTGATCAAACTGAAAGATGGCGTTGGCCTGCTGCCGACCGTTCTTGAT
GTTGTTGAGAACCCCAAAAATCTGAAAATTGTTGAACTGGAAGCACCGCAACTGCCGCGTTCTCTGG
